>Addgene plasmid #222953 | pQA-LP574 | addgene full sequence | sequence record 446872 | Addgene NGS Result
TTGAGATCCTTTTTTTCTGCGCGTAATCTGCTGCTTGCAAACAAAAAAACCACCGCTACCAGCGGTGGTT
TGTTTGCCGGATCAAGAGCTACCAACTCTTTTTCCGAAGGTAACTGGCTTCAGCAGAGCGCAGATACCAA
ATACTGTCCTTCTAGTGTAGCCGTAGTTAGGCCACCACTTCAAGAACTCTGTAGCACCGCCTACATACCT
CGCTCTGCTAATCCTGTTACCAGTGGCTGCTGCCAGTGGCGATAAGTCGTGTCTTACCGGGTTGGACTCA
AGACGATAGTTACCGGATAAGGCGCAGCGGTCGGGCTGAACGGGGGGTTCGTGCACACAGCCCAGCTTGG
AGCGAACGACCTACACCGAACTGAGATACCTACAGCGTGAGCTATGAGAAAGCGCCACGCTTCCCGAAGG
GAGAAAGGCGGACAGGTATCCGGTAAGCGGCAGGGTCGGAACAGGAGAGCGCACGAGGGAGCTTCCAGGG
GGAAACGCCTGGTATCTTTATAGTCCTGTCGGGTTTCGCCACCTCTGACTTGAGCGTCGATTTTTGTGAT
GCTCGTCAGGGGGGCGGAGCCTATGGAAAAACGCCAGCAACGCGGCCTTTTTACGGTTCCTGGCCTTTTG
CTGGCCTTTTGCTCACATGTTCTTTCCTGCGTTATCCCCTGATTCTGTGGATAACCGTATTACCGCCTTT
GAGTGAGCTGATACCGCTCGCCGCAGCCGAACGACCGAGCGCAGCGAGTCAGTGAGCGAGGAAGCGGAAG
AGCGCCTGATGCGGTATTTTCTCCTTACGCATCTGTGCGGTATTTCACACCGCAATGGTGCACTCTCAGT
ACAATCTGCTCTGATGCCGCATAGTTAAGCCAGTATACACTCCGCTATCGCTACGTGACTGGGTCATGGC
TGCGCCCCGACACCCGCCAACACCCGCTGACGCGCCCTGACGGGCTTGTCTGCTCCCGGCATCCGCTTAC
AGACAAGCTGTGACCGTCTCCGGGAGCTGCATGTGTCAGAGGTTTTCACCGTCATCACCGAAACGCGCGA
GGCAGCTGCGGTAAAGCTCATCAGCGTGGTCGTGAAGCGATTCACAGATGTCTGCCTGTTCATCCGCGTC
CAGCTCGTTGAGTTTCTCCAGAAGCGTTAATGTCTGGCTTCTGATAAAGCGGGCCATGTTAAGGGCGGTT
TTTTCCTGTTTGGTCACTGATGCCTCCGTGTAAGGGGGATTTCTGTTCATGGGGGTAATGATACCGATGA
AACGAGAGAGGATGCTCACGATACGGGTTACTGATGATGAACATGCCCGGTTACTGGAACGTTGTGAGGG
TAAACAACTGGCGGTATGGATGCGGCGGGACCAGAGAAAAATCACTCAGGGTCAATGCCAGCGCTTCGTT
AATACAGATGTAGGTGTTCCACAGGGTAGCCAGCAGCATCCTGCGATGCAGATCCGGAACATAATGGTGC
AGGGCGCTGACTTCCGCGTTTCCAGACTTTACGAAACACGGAAACCGAAGACCATTCATGTTGTTGCTCA
GGTCGCAGACGTTTTGCAGCAGCAGTCGCTTCACGTTCGCTCGCGTATCGGTGATTCATTCTGCTAACCA
GTAAGGCAACCCCGCCAGCCTAGCCGGGTCCTCAACGACAGGAGCACGATCATGCGCACCCGTGGCCAGG
ACCCAACGCTGCCCGAGATGCGCCGCGTGCGGCTGCTGGAGATGGCGGACGCGATGGATATGTTCTGCCA
AGGGTTGGTTTGCGCATTCACAGTTCTCCGCAAGAATTGATTGGCTCCAATTCTTGGAGTGGTGAATCCG
TTAGCGAGGTGCCGCCGGCTTCCATTCAGGTCGAGGTGGCCCGGCTCCATGCACCGCGACGCAACGCGGG
GAGGCAGACAAGGTATAGGGCGGCGCCTACAATCCATGCCAACCCGTTCCATGTGCTCGCCGAGGCGGCA
TAAATCGCCGTGACGATCAGCGGTCCAATGATCGAAGTTAGGCTGGTAAGAGCCGCGAGCGATCCTTGAA
GCTGTCCCTGATGGTCGTCATCTACCTGCCTGGACAGCATGGCCTGCAACGCGGGCATCCCGATGCCGCC
GGAAGCGAGAAGAATCATAATGGGGAAGGCCATCCAGCCTCGCGTCGCGAACGCCAGCAAGACGTAGCCC
AGCGCGTCGGCCGCCATGCCGGCGATAATGGCCTGCTTCTCGCCGAAACGTTTGGTGGCGGGACCAGTGA
CGAAGGCTTGAGCGAGGGCGTGCAAGATTCCGAATACCGCAAGCGACAGGCCGATCATCGTCGCGCTCCA
GCGAAAGCGGTCCTCGCCGAAAATGACCCAGAGCGCTGCCGGCACCTGTCCTACGAGTTGCATGATAAAG
AAGACAGTCATAAGTGCGGCGACGATAGTCATGCCCCGCGCCCACCGGAAGGAGCTGACTGGGTTGAAGG
CTCTCAAGGGCATCGGTCGAGATCCCGGTGCCTAATGAGTGAGCTAACTTACATTAATTGCGTTGCGCTC
ACTGCCCGCTTTCCAGTCGGGAAACTGTCGTGCCAGCTGCATTAATGAATCGGCCAACGCGCGGGGAGAG
GCGGTTTGCGTATTGGGCGCCAGGGTGGTTTTTCTTTTCACCAGTGAGACGGGCAACAGCTGATTGCCCT
TCACCGCCTGGCCCTGAGAGAGTTGCAGCAAGCGGTCCACGCTGGTTTGCCCCAGCAGGCGAAAATCCTG
TTTGATGGTGGTTAACGGCGGGATATAACATGAGCTGTCTTCGGTATCGTCGTATCCCACTACCGAGATA
TCCGCACCAACGCGCAGCCCGGACTCGGTAATGGCGCGCATTGCGCCCAGCGCCATCTGATCGTTGGCAA
CCAGCATCGCAGTGGGAACGATGCCCTCATTCAGCATTTGCATGGTTTGTTGAAAACCGGACATGGCACT
CCAGTCGCCTTCCCGTTCCGCTATCGGCTGAATTTGATTGCGAGTGAGATATTTATGCCAGCCAGCCAGA
CGCAGACGCGCCGAGACAGAACTTAATGGGCCCGCTAACAGCGCGATTTGCTGGTGACCCAATGCGACCA
GATGCTCCACGCCCAGTCGCGTACCGTCTTCATGGGAGAAAATAATACTGTTGATGGGTGTCTGGTCAGA
GACATCAAGAAATAACGCCGGAACATTAGTGCAGGCAGCTTCCACAGCAATGGCATCCTGGTCATCCAGC
GGATAGTTAATGATCAGCCCACTGACGCGTTGCGCGAGAAGATTGTGCACCGCCGCTTTACAGGCTTCGA
CGCCGCTTCGTTCTACCATCGACACCACCACGCTGGCACCCAGTTGATCGGCGCGAGATTTAATCGCCGC
GACAATTTGCGACGGCGCGTGCAGGGCCAGACTGGAGGTGGCAACGCCAATCAGCAACGACTGTTTGCCC
GCCAGTTGTTGTGCCACGCGGTTGGGAATGTAATTCAGCTCCGCCATCGCCGCTTCCACTTTTTCCCGCG
TTTTCGCAGAAACGTGGCTGGCCTGGTTCACCACGCGGGAAACGGTCTGATAAGAGACACCGGCATACTC
TGCGACATCGTATAACGTTACTGGTTTCACATTCACCACCCTGAATTGACTCTCTTCCGGGCGCTATCAT
GCCATACCGCGAAAGGTTTTGCGCCATTCGATGGTGTCCGGGATCTCGACGCTCTCCCTTATGCGACTCC
TGCATTAGGAAGCAGCCCAGTAGTAGGTTGAGGCCGTTGAGCACCGCCGCCGCAAGGAATGGTGCATGCA
AGGAGATGGCGCCCAACAGTCCCCCGGCCACGGGGCCTGCCACCATACCCACGCCGAAACAAGCGCTCAT
GAGCCCGAAGTGGCGAGCCCGATCTTCCCCATCGGTGATGTCGGCGATATAGGCGCCAGCAACCGCACCT
GTGGCGCCGGTGATGCCGGCCACGATGCGTCCGGCGTAGAGGATCGAGATCGATCTCGATCCCGCGAAAT
TAATACGACTCACTATAGGGGAATTGTGAGCGGATAACAATTCCCCTCTAGAAATAATTTTGTTTAACTT
TAAGAAGGAGATATACCATGGGCCATCATCATCATCATCATCATCATCATCACAGCAGCGGCCATATCGA
CGACGACGACAAGCATAGCCACATTAACTTAAAAGTAAAGGGGCAAGATGGGAACGAGGTGTTCTTCCGT
ATCAAGCGCAGTACACAGTTAAAAAAGCTGATGAATGCTTATTGTGATCGTCAATCTGTCGACATGACAG
CAATTGCATTCCTTTTCGATGGGCGTCGTTTGCGTGCAGAACAAACACCCGACGAATTAGAGATGGAAGA
CGGCGATGAAATTGACGCGATGCTTCATCAGACAGGAGGTGCCGGAACAATGAAGAAATGGTACGTGATC
TTCACGCGCTCAGGTTATGAAAACAAAGTTCGTGACATCATCGAAAATTGCTTCAAAGAGGAAGTTAAAT
TACTGATTCCTAAGCGCAAAATTATTGAGCGTGTCAAGGGCCAACCCGTTGAAAAAATCAAATTGCTGTT
TCCTGGTTATGTGTTTGTAAATGCAGAAATGTCTGATGATCTTTATTACAAGATTAGTGAAGTACTGAAG
CGCGGTATCTTCTTGAAGGAGGGAAAGCGCCCCGCTTTCGTTAAAGAAGAAGAAATGAAAATTATTTTAA
GTTTGACAAAGAATTCGGATCTTATTGATCTTAGTAAGGGTATTATGGAGGGAGAAGCAGTAAAAATCAT
CGAAGGGCCGTTAAAAGGGTACGAAGGCCTTATTAAAAAGATTGATAAACGTAAAAAGCGTGCTAAGGTT
ATCTTTAGCATTGCAGGGGAATTAAAATCTGTGGATTTGGCGATCGAGGTTATGGAGAACGTCAGCGAGC
AGCAGCGTTCCTTGGTCTACGCGTGTTGACATATGCTCGAGGATCCTGATTAATTGAGATCCGGCTGCTA
ACAAAGCCCGAAAGGAAGCTGAGTTGGCTGCTGCCACCGCTGAGCAATAACTAGCATAACCCCTTGGGGC
CTCTAAACGGGTCTTGAGGGGTTTTTTGCTGAAAGGAGGAACTATATCCGGATATCCCGCAAGAGGCCCG
GCAGTACCGGCATAACCAAGCCTATGCCTACAGCATCCAGGGTGACGGTGCCGAGGATGACGATGAGCGC
ATTGTTAGATTTCATACACGGTGCCTGACTGCGTTAGCAATTTAACTGTGATAAACTACCGCATTAAAGC
TTATCGATGATAAGCTGTCAAACATGAGAATTAATTCTTGAAGACGAAAGGGCCTCGTGATACGCCTATT
TTTATAGGTTAATGTCATGATAATAATGGTTTCTTAGACGTCAGGTGGCACTTTTCGGGGAAATGTGCGC
GGAACCCCTATTTGTTTATTTTTCTAAATACATTCAAATATGTATCCGCTCATGAGACAATAACCCTGAT
AAATGCTTCAATAATATTGAAAAAGGAAGAGTATGAGTATTCAACATTTCCGTGTCGCCCTTATTCCCTT
TTTTGCGGCATTTTGCCTTCCTGTTTTTGCTCACCCAGAAACGCTGGTGAAAGTAAAAGATGCTGAAGAT
CAGTTGGGTGCACGAGTGGGTTACATCGAACTGGATCTCAACAGCGGTAAGATCCTTGAGAGTTTTCGCC
CCGAAGAACGTTTTCCAATGATGAGCACTTTTAAAGTTCTGCTATGTGGCGCGGTATTATCCCGTGTTGA
CGCCGGGCAAGAGCAACTCGGTCGCCGCATACACTATTCTCAGAATGACTTGGTTGAGTACTCACCAGTC
ACAGAAAAGCATCTTACGGATGGCATGACAGTAAGAGAATTATGCAGTGCTGCCATAACCATGAGTGATA
ACACTGCGGCCAACTTACTTCTGACAACGATCGGAGGACCGAAGGAGCTAACCGCTTTTTTGCACAACAT
GGGGGATCATGTAACTCGCCTTGATCGTTGGGAACCGGAGCTGAATGAAGCCATACCAAACGACGAGCGT
GACACCACGATGCCTGCAGCAATGGCAACAACGTTGCGCAAACTATTAACTGGCGAACTACTTACTCTAG
CTTCCCGGCAACAATTAATAGACTGGATGGAGGCGGATAAAGTTGCAGGACCACTTCTGCGCTCGGCCCT
TCCGGCTGGCTGGTTTATTGCTGATAAATCTGGAGCCGGTGAGCGTGGGTCTCGCGGTATCATTGCAGCA
CTGGGGCCAGATGGTAAGCCCTCCCGTATCGTAGTTATCTACACGACGGGGAGTCAGGCAACTATGGATG
AACGAAATAGACAGATCGCTGAGATAGGTGCCTCACTGATTAAGCATTGGTAACTGTCAGACCAAGTTTA
CTCATATATACTTTAGATTGATTTAAAACTTCATTTTTAATTTAAAAGGATCTAGGTGAAGATCCTTTTT
GATAATCTCATGACCAAAATCCCTTAACGTGAGTTTTCGTTCCACTGAGCGTCAGACCCCGTAGAAAAGA
TCAAAGGATCTTC
Features (pLannotate 1.2.2; 20 found; start..end, strand, type, name):
      1..589     +  rep_origin     ori: high-copy-number ColE1/pMB1/pBR322/pUC origin of replication
    775..914     -  misc_feature   bom: basis of mobility region from pBR322
   1016..1207    -  CDS            rop: Rop protein, which maintains plasmids at low copy number; rop
   1224..1604    +  CDS            YPB1_ECOLX: Protein predicted: Swiss-Prot protein existence level 4. From Escherichia coli.
   1846..2470    -  CDS            TcR (fragment): tetracycline efflux protein; tet; confers resistance to tetracycline
   2485..2506    -  protein_bind   CAP binding site: CAP binding activates transcription in the presence of cAMP. E. coli catabolite activator protein
   2519..3600    -  CDS            lacI: lac repressor; lacI; The lac repressor binds to the lac operator to inhibit transcription in E. coli. This inhibition can be relieved by adding lactose or isopropyl-β-D-thiogalactopyranoside (IPTG).
   3601..3678    -  promoter       lacI promoter: lacI
   3686..3965    -  CDS            TcR (fragment): tetracycline efflux protein; tet; confers resistance to tetracycline
   3991..4009    +  promoter       T7 promoter: promoter for bacteriophage T7 RNA polymerase
   4010..4034    +  protein_bind   lac operator: The lac repressor binds to the lac operator to inhibit transcription in E. coli. This inhibition can be relieved by adding lactose or isopropyl-β-D-thiogalactopyranoside (IPTG). lac repressor encoded by lacI
   4049..4071    +  RBS            RBS: efficient ribosome binding site from bacteriophage T7 gene 10 (Olins and Rangwala, 1989)
   4084..4101    +  CDS            capTEV™ (fragment): composite tag for in vivo biotinylation, TEV protease cleavage, and 6xHis tagging
   4138..4386    +  CDS            SUMO1 (fragment): SUMO1_ARATH - Also known as SMT3, SUM1. Experimental evidence at protein level: Swiss-Prot protein existence level 1. Ubiquitin-like protein which can be covalently attached to target lysines as a monomer. Does not seem to be involved in protein degradation and may function as an antagonist of ubiquitin in the degradation process. Required for the massive protein sumoylation in the nucleus induced by heat shock and controlled by SIZ1. Involved in the regulation of the heat stress transcription factor HSFA2 in acquired thermotolerance. From Arabidopsis thaliana (Mouse-ear cress).
   4964..5013    +  CDS            SET1 (fragment): solubility-enhancement tag derived from T7 phage gene 10B
   5021..5068    +  terminator     T7 terminator: transcription terminator for bacteriophage T7 RNA polymerase
   5091..5195    -  CDS            TcR (fragment): tetracycline efflux protein; tet; confers resistance to tetracycline
   5243..5271    -  promoter       tet promoter: E. coli promoter for tetracycline efflux protein gene
   5388..5492    +  promoter       AmpR promoter: bla
   5493..6353    +  CDS            AmpR: β-lactamase; bla; confers resistance to ampicillin, carbenicillin, and related antibiotics
