[The description below was written by a language model from this plasmid's Addgene catalogue record and pLannotate feature annotations shown in this document.]
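Description:
pQA-LP574 is a bacterial expression plasmid of about 6.5 kb built on the pET-19b backbone for producing a point mutant of the antiterminator protein LoaP from Thermoanaerobacter pseudethanolicus ATCC 33223. It replicates in E. coli from a pBR322-type ColE1 origin. The adjacent bom region and rop gene are consistent with the low copy number stated in the record. Selection is by ampicillin through the β-lactamase gene and its native promoter. Several short tetracycline-resistance fragments and a tet promoter also appear in the annotation. These are non-functional remnants of the pBR322 ancestry rather than a usable marker.

The expression cassette consists of a T7 promoter followed directly by a lac operator and the T7 gene 10 ribosome binding site, and it ends at a T7 terminator. A lacI gene with its own promoter is carried on the plasmid, so transcription stays repressed until IPTG is added in a host that supplies T7 RNA polymerase. The open reading frame begins with an N-terminal 10xHis tag and a SUMO domain, both supplied by the backbone. The annotation software picks these up only as partial matches to a His-containing composite tag and to a SUMO homologue. The 540 bp LoaP coding sequence, inserted by Gibson assembly, follows them and carries an arginine-to-alanine substitution at position 120. The insert itself is not annotated in the feature table but fits the gap between the SUMO match and the terminator. The His tag allows affinity purification, and SUMO fusions typically aid solubility and can be removed with a SUMO protease. LoaP is a NusG paralog, and the associated work concerns its sequence-specific RNA recognition, so the R120A variant presumably tests the contribution of this residue, although the record does not say so.
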