Addgene plasmid #222953: pQA-LP574
Purpose: Expresses R120A LoaP
Depositing lab: Adrian Ferré-D'Amaré. Depositing organization: National Heart, Lung, and Blood Institute (NHLBI). Publication: Major-groove sequence-specific RNA recognition by LoaP, a paralog of transcription elongation factor NusG. Elghondakly A, Jermain MD, Winkler WC, Ferre-D'Amare AR. Structure. 2024 Jun 28:S0969-2126(24)00219-3. doi: 10.1016/j.str.2024.06.001. PubMed 38959899.
Backbone
  Vector backbone: pET-19b
  Backbone size w/o insert (bp): 5983
  Total vector size (bp): 6523
  Vector type: Bacterial Expression
Growth in bacteria
  Bacterial resistance: Ampicillin, 100 μg/mL
  Growth temperature: 37°C
  Growth strain: DH5alpha
  Copy number: Low Copy
Gene/Insert
  Gene/Insert name: antiterminator protein LoaP
  Species: Thermoanaerobacter pseudethanolicus ATCC 33223
  Insert size (bp): 540
  Mutation: mutated Arginine 120 to Alanine
  GenBank ID: ABY95203.1
  Promoter: T7
  Tag / fusion protein: 10xHIS-SUMO (N terminal on backbone)
  Cloning method: Gibson Cloning
  Sequencing primers: 5′ N/A
Terms and licenses: Academic/Nonprofit Terms; Industry Terms: Not Available to Industry
How to cite: pQA-LP574 was a gift from Adrian Ferré-D'Amaré (Addgene plasmid # 222953 ; http://n2t.net/addgene:222953 ; RRID:Addgene_222953)
